>Addgene plasmid #220877 | pLYS6-METTL17-LYRMut-FLAG | addgene full sequence | sequence record 449599 | Addgene NGS Result
TCTCCTGTCATCTCACCTTGCTCCTGCCGAGAAAGTATCCATCATGGCTGATGCAATGCGGCGGCTGCAT
ACGCTTGATCCGGCTACCTGCCCATTCGACCACCAAGCGAAACATCGCATCGAGCGAGCACGTACTCGGA
TGGAAGCCGGTCTTGTCGATCAGGATGATCTGGACGAAGAGCATCAGGGGCTCGCGCCAGCCGAACTGTT
CGCCAGGCTCAAGGCGCGCATGCCCGACGGCGAGGATCTCGTCGTGACCCATGGCGATGCCTGCTTGCCG
AATATCATGGTGGAAAATGGCCGCTTTTCTGGATTCATCGACTGTGGCCGGCTGGGTGTGGCGGACCGCT
ATCAGGACATAGCGTTGGCTACCCGTGATATTGCTGAAGAGCTTGGCGGCGAATGGGCTGACCGCTTCCT
CGTGCTTTACGGTATCGCCGCTCCCGATTCGCAGCGCATCGCCTTCTATCGCCTTCTTGACGAGTTCTTC
TGAGGGGATCCGTCGACCTGCAGCCAAGCTCTTTAAGACCAATGACTTACAAGGCAGCTGTAGATCTTAG
CCACTTTTTAAAAGAAAAGGGGGGACTGGAAGGGCTAATTCACTCCCAACGAAGACAAGATCTGCTTTTT
GCTTGTACTGGGTCTCTCTGGTTAGACCAGATCTGAGCCTGGGAGCTCTCTGGCTAACTAGGGAACCCAC
TGCTTAAGCCTCAATAAAGCTTGCCTTGAGTGCTTCAAGTAGTGTGTGCCCGTCTGTTGTGTGACTCTGG
TAACTAGAGATCCCTCAGACCCTTTTAGTCAGTGTGGAAAATCTCTAGCAGTAGTAGTTCATGTCATCTT
ATTATTCAGTATTTATAACTTGCAAAGAAATGAATATCAGAGAGTGAGAGGAACTTGTTTATTGCAGCTT
ATAATGGTTACAAATAAAGCAATAGCATCACAAATTTCACAAATAAAGCATTTTTTTCACTGCATTCTAG
TTGTGGTTTGTCCAAACTCATCAATGTATCTTATCATGTCTGGCTCTAGCTATCCCGCCCCTAACTCCGC
CCATCCCGCCCCTAACTCCGCCCAGTTCCGCCCATTCTCCGCCCCATGGCTGACTAATTTTTTTTATTTA
TGCAGAGGCCGAGGCCGCCTCGGCCTCTGAGCTATTCCAGAAGTAGTGAGGAGGCTTTTTTGGAGGCCTA
GGGACGTACCCAATTCGCCCTATAGTGAGTCGTATTACGCGCGCTCACTGGCCGTCGTTTTACAACGTCG
TGACTGGGAAAACCCTGGCGTTACCCAACTTAATCGCCTTGCAGCACATCCCCCTTTCGCCAGCTGGCGT
AATAGCGAAGAGGCCCGCACCGATCGCCCTTCCCAACAGTTGCGCAGCCTGAATGGCGAATGGG
[124 nt withheld, positions 1395-1518]
C
[91 nt withheld, positions 1520-1610]
A
[49 nt withheld, positions 1612-1660]
CCTTTGACGTTGGAGTCCACGTTCTTT
[37 nt withheld, positions 1688-1724]
ACCCTATCTCGGTCTATTCTTTTGATTTATAAGGGATTTTGCCGATTTCGGCCTATTGGTTAAAAAATGA
GCTGATTTAACAAAAATTTAACGCGAATTTTAACAAAATATTAACGCTTACAATTTAGGTGGCACTTTTC
GGGGAAATGTGCGCGGAACCCCTATTTGTTTATTTTTCTAAATACATTCAAATATGTATCCGCTCATGAG
ACAATAACCCTGATAAATGCTTCAATAATATTGAAAAAGGAAGAGTATGAGTATTCAACATTTCCGTGTC
GCCCTTATTCCCTTTTTTGCGGCATTTTGCCTTCCTGTTTTTGCTCACCCAGAAACGCTGGTGAAAGTAA
AAGATGCTGAAGATCAGTTGGGTGCACGAGTGGGTTACATCGAACTGGATCTCAACAGCGGTAAGATCCT
TGAGAGTTTTCGCCCCGAAGAACGTTTTCCAATGATGAGCACTTTTAAAGTTCTGCTATGTGGCGCGGTA
TTATCCCGTATTGACGCCGGGCAAGAGCAACTCGGTCGCCGCATACACTATTCTCAGAATGACTTGGTTG
AGTACTCACCAGTCACAGAAAAGCATCTTACGGATGGCATGACAGTAAGAGAATTATGCAGTGCTGCCAT
AACCATGAGTGATAACACTGCGGCCAACTTACTTCTGACAACGATCGGAGGACCGAAGGAGCTAACCGCT
TTTTTGCACAACATGGGGGATCATGTAACTCGCCTTGATCGTTGGGAACCGGAGCTGAATGAAGCCATAC
CAAACGACGAGCGTGACACCACGATGCCTGTAGCAATGGCAACAACGTTGCGCAAACTATTAACTGGCGA
ACTACTTACTCTAGCTTCCCGGCAACAATTAATAGACTGGATGGAGGCGGATAAAGTTGCAGGACCACTT
CTGCGCTCGGCCCTTCCGGCTGGCTGGTTTATTGCTGATAAATCTGGAGCCGGTGAGCGTGGGTCTCGCG
GTATCATTGCAGCACTGGGGCCAGATGGTAAGCCCTCCCGTATCGTAGTTATCTACACGACGGGGAGTCA
GGCAACTATGGATGAACGAAATAGACAGATCGCTGAGATAGGTGCCTCACTGATTAAGCATTGGTAACTG
TCAGACCAAGTTTACTCATATATACTTTAGATTGATTTAAAACTTCATTTTTAATTTAAAAGGATCTAGG
TGAAGATCCTTTTTGATAATCTCATGACCAAAATCCCTTAACGTGAGTTTTCGTTCCACTGAGCGTCAGA
CCCCGTAGAAAAGATCAAAGGATCTTCTTGAGATCCTTTTTTTCTGCGCGTAATCTGCTGCTTGCAAACA
AAAAAACCACCGCTACCAGCGGTGGTTTGTTTGCCGGATCAAGAGCTACCAACTCTTTTTCCGAAGGTAA
CTGGCTTCAGCAGAGCGCAGATACCAAATACTGTTCTTCTAGTGTAGCCGTAGTTAGGCCACCACTTCAA
GAACTCTGTAGCACCGCCTACATACCTCGCTCTGCTAATCCTGTTACCAGTGGCTGCTGCCAGTGGCGAT
AAGTCGTGTCTTACCGGGTTGGACTCAAGACGATAGTTACCGGATAAGGCGCAGCGGTCGGGCTGAACGG
GGGGTTCGTGCACACAGCCCAGCTTGGAGCGAACGACCTACACCGAACTGAGATACCTACAGCGTGAGCT
ATGAGAAAGCGCCACGCTTCCCGAAGGGAGAAAGGCGGACAGGTATCCGGTAAGCGGCAGGGTCGGAACA
GGAGAGCGCACGAGGGAGCTTCCAGGGGGAAACGCCTGGTATCTTTATAGTCCTGTCGGGTTTCGCCACC
TCTGACTTGAGCGTCGATTTTTGTGATGCTCGTCAGGGGGGCGGAGCCTATGGAAAAACGCCAGCAACGC
GGCCTTTTTACGGTTCCTGGCCTTTTGCTGGCCTTTTGCTCACATGTTCTTTCCTGCGTTATCCCCTGAT
TCTGTGGATAACCGTATTACCGCCTTTGAGTGAGCTGATACCGCTCGCCGCAGCCGAACGACCGAGCGCA
GCGAGTCAGTGAGCGAGGAAGCGGAAGAGCGCCCAATACGCAAACCGCCTCTCCCCGCGCGTTGGCCGAT
TCATTAATGCAGCTGGCACGACAGGTTTCCCGACTGGAAAGCGGGCAGTGAGCGCAACGCAATTAATGTG
AGTTAGCTCACTCATTAGGCACCCCAGGCTTTACACTTTATGCTTCCGGCTCGTATGTTGTGTGGAATTG
TGAGCGGATAACAATTTCACACAGGAAACAGCTATGACCATGATTACGCCAAGCGCGCAATTAACCCTCA
CTAAAGGGAACAAAAGCTGGAGCTGCAAGCTTAATGTAGTCTTATGCAATACTCTTGTAGTCTTGCAACA
TGGTAACGATGAGTTAGCAACATGCCTTACAAGGAGAGAAAAAGCACCGTGCATGCCGATTGGTGGAAGT
AAGGTGGTACGATCGTGCCTTATTAGGAAGGCAACAGACGGGTCTGACATGGATTGGACGAACCACTGAA
TTGCCGCATTGCAGAGATATTGTATTTAAGTGCCTAGCTCGATACATAAACGGGTCTCTCTGGTTAGACC
AGATCTGAGCCTGGGAGCTCTCTGGCTAACTAGGGAACCCACTGCTTAAGCCTCAATAAAGCTTGCCTTG
AGTGCTTCAAGTAGTGTGTGCCCGTCTGTTGTGTGACTCTGGTAACTAGAGATCCCTCAGACCCTTTTAG
TCAGTGTGGAAAATCTCTAGCAGTGGCGCCCGAACAGGGACTTGAAAGCGAAAGGGAAACCAGAGGAGCT
CTCTCGACGCAGGACTCGGCTTGCTGAAGCGCGCACGGCAAGAGGCGAGGGGCGGCGACTGGTGAGTACG
CCAAAAATTTTGACTAGCGGAGGCTAGAAGGAGAGAGATGGGTGCGAGAGCGTCAGTATTAAGCGGGGGA
GAATTAGATCGCGATGGGAAAAAATTCGGTTAAGGCCAGGGGGAAAGAAAAAATATAAATTAAAACATAT
AGTATGGGCAAGCAGGGAGCTAGAACGATTCGCAGTTAATCCTGGCCTGTTAGAAACATCAGAAGGCTGT
AGACAAATACTGGGACAGCTACAACCATCCCTTCAGACAGGATCAGAAGAACTTAGATCATTATATAATA
CAGTAGCAACCCTCTATTGTGTGCATCAAAGGATAGAGATAAAAGACACCAAGGAAGCTTTAGACAAGAT
AGAGGAAGAGCAAAACAAAAGTAAGACCACCGCACAGCAAGCGGCCGCTGATCTTCAGACCTGGAGGAGG
AGATATGAGGGACAATTGGAGAAGTGAATTATATAAATATAAAGTAGTAAAAATTGAACCATTAGGAGTA
GCACCCACCAAGGCAAAGAGAAGAGTGGTGCAGAGAGAAAAAAGAGCAGTGGGAATAGGAGCTTTGTTCC
TTGGGTTCTTGGGAGCAGCAGGAAGCACTATGGGCGCAGCGTCAATGACGCTGACGGTACAGGCCAGACA
ATTATTGTCTGGTATAGTGCAGCAGCAGAACAATTTGCTGAGGGCTATTGAGGCGCAACAGCATCTGTTG
CAACTCACAGTCTGGGGCATCAAGCAGCTCCAGGCAAGAATCCTGGCTGTGGAAAGATACCTAAAGGATC
AACAGCTCCTGGGGATTTGGGGTTGCTCTGGAAAACTCATTTGCACCACTGCTGTGCCTTGGAATGCTAG
TTGGAGTAATAAATCTCTGGAACAGATTTGGAATCACACGACCTGGATGGAGTGGGACAGAGAAATTAAC
AATTACACAAGCTTAATACACTCCTTAATTGAAGAATCGCAAAACCAGCAAGAAAAGAATGAACAAGAAT
TATTGGAATTAGATAAATGGGCAAGTTTGTGGAATTGGTTTAACATAACAAATTGGCTGTGGTATATAAA
ATTATTCATAATGATAGTAGGAGGCTTGGTAGGTTTAAGAATAGTTTTTGCTGTACTTTCTATAGTGAAT
AGAGTTAGGCAGGGATATTCACCATTATCGTTTCAGACCCACCTCCCAACCCCGAGGGGACCCGACAGGC
CCGAAGGAATAGAAGAAGAAGGTGGAGAGAGAGACAGAGACAGATCCATTCGATTAGTGAACGGATCTCG
ACGGTATCGATCACGAGACTAGCCTCGAGCGGCCGCCCCCTTCACCGAGGGCCTATTTCCCATGATTCCT
TCATATTTGCATATACGATACAAGGCTGTTAGAGAGATAATTGGAATTAATTTGACTGTAAACACAAAGA
TATTAGTACAAAATACGTGACGTAGAAAGTAATAATTTCTTGGGTAGTTTGCAGTTTTAAAATTATGTTT
TAAAATGGACTATCATATGCCAAGTACGCCCCCTATTGACGTCAATGACGGTAAATGGCCCGCCTGGCAT
TATGCCCAGTACATGACCTTATGGGACTTTCCTACTTGGCAGTACATCTACGTATTAGTCATCGCTATTA
CCATGGTGATGCGGTTTTGGCAGTACATCAATGGGCGTGGATAGCGGTTTGACTCACGGGGATTTCCAAG
TCTCCACCCCATTGACGTCAATGGGAGTTTGTTTTGGCACCAAAATCAACGGGACTTTCCAAAATGTCGT
AACAACTCCGCCCCATTGACGCAAATGGGCGGTAGGCGTGTACGGTGGGAGGTCTATATAAGCAGAGCTG
GTTTAGTGAACCGTCAGATCCGCTAGCATGGCGGCGGCGTTGAAATGCTTGTTGACTCTGGGTAGGTGGT
GTCCTGGCTTGGGAGTTGCACCACAGGCACGAGCACTCGCAGCCTTGGTTCCTGGGGTCACGCAAGTCGA
CAATAAGTCTGGGTTTCTCCAGAAAAGGCCCCACCGGCAACATCCCGGTATCCTGAAGCTGCCGCACGTC
CGACTCCCGCAGGCACTCGCGAATGGAGCGCAATTGCTGCTGCTTGGTAGCGCTGGTCCTACAATGGAAA
ATCAAGTGCAAACCTTGACCAGCTACCTTTGGTCAAGGCATCTCCCAGTTGAGCCTGAAGAGCTTCAGAG
ACGCGCCAGGCACCTTGAAAAAAAGTTCTTGGAGAACCCTGATTTGAGTCAGACGGAAGAAAAGTTGCGC
GGCGCAGTTCTCCATGCGCTTAGGAAGACAACCTATCACTGGCAAGAGCTGAGCTATACCGAGGGTCTGT
CCCTTGTTTATATGGCAGCCCGGCTTGACGGAGGCTTTGCTGCAGTATCCCGCGCTTTCCACGAGATTCG
CGCTCGCAATCCAGCATTCCAGCCTCAGACTCTGATGGACTTCGGATCTGGTACGGGCAGTGTTACATGG
GCGGCACACTCCATTTGGGGTCAGAGTCTGCGAGAGTATATGTGTGTAGATCGAAGCGCGGCCATGCTGG
TCCTGGCCGAAAAGCTGCTGAAAGGCGGCTCAGAAAGTGGAGAACCATACATTCCAGGAGTCTTCTTCCG
CCAATTCCTTCCAGTATCTCCTAAAGTACAATTTGACGTCGTGGTTAGTGCGTTCTCACTTAGCGAGTTG
CCATCAAAGGCGGACAGGACGGAAGTGGTGCAAACATTGTGGAGGAAAACTGGTCATTTTCTCGTCCTTG
TCGAGAATGGTACAAAAGCAGGCCATAGCCTTCTCATGGATGCACGAGATCTTGTATTGAAGGGTAAAGA
GAAATCTCCACTGGACCCTCGGCCTGGCTTTGTTTTTGCACCATGTCCGCATGAACTTCCTTGTCCGCAG
CTTACGAATCTGGCCTGTTCATTTTCTCAAGCATACCATCCTATTCCCTTCTCATGGAACAAGAAGCCCA
AGGAGGAGAAATTCTCCATGGTCATTCTTGCCCGGGGCAGCCCCGAGGAAGCTCACAGATGGCCCAGGAT
AACTCAGCCAGTCTTGAAGCGGCCCCGACATGTTCATTGTCATTTGTGCTGTCCCGACGGACATATGCAG
CACGCCGTGTTGACGGCGCGAAGACACGGTCGCGACGCCGCAGCGTGTGCCCGGGTATCAAGCTGGGGAG
ATCTGCTTCCGGTTCTTACGCCCAGCGCGTTTCCACCTTCTACTGCTCAGGATCCGTCAGAGAGCGGATC
TGCGGGTTCAGCCGCCGGGAGCGGTGAGTTCGATTACAAGGACCACGACGGGGACTACAAAGACCATGAT
ATCGATTATAAGGACGACGACGACAAGTGAGAATTCTCGACCTCGAGACAAATGGCAGTATTCATCCACA
ATTTTAAAAGAAAAGGGGGGATTGGGGGGTACAGTGCAGGGGAAAGAATAGTAGACATAATAGCAACAGA
CATACAAACTAAAGAATTACAAAAACAAATTACAAAAATTCAAAATTTTCGGGTTTATTACAGGGACAGC
AGAGATCCACTTTGGCCGCGGCTCGAGGGGGTTGGGGTTGCGCCTTTTCCAAGGCAGCCCTGGGTTTGCG
CAGGGACGCGGCTGCTCTGGGCGTGGTTCCGGGAAACGCAGCGGCGCCGACCCTGGGTCTCGCACATTCT
TCACGTCCGTTCGCAGCGTCACCCGGATCTTCGCCGCTACCCTTGTGGGCCCCCCGGCGACGCTTCCTGC
TCCGCCCCTAAGTCGGGAAGGTTCCTTGCGGTTCGCGGCGTGCCGGACGTGACAAACGGAAGCCGCACGT
CTCACTAGTCTCGTGCAGATGGACAGCACCGCTGAGCAATGGAAGCGGGTAGGCCTTTGGGGCAGCGGCC
AATAGCAGCTTTGCTCCTTCGCTTTCTGGGCTCAGAGGCTGGGAAGGGGTGGGTCCGGGGGCGGGCTCAG
GGGCGGGCTCAGGGGCGGGGCGGGCGCCCGAAGGTCCTCCGGAGGCCCGGCATTCTGCACGCTTCAAAAG
CGCACGTCTGCCGCGCTGTTCTCCTCTTCCTCATCTCCGGGCCTTTCGACCTGCAGCCAATATGGGATCG
GCCATTGAACAAGATGGATTGCACGCAGGTTCTCCGGCCGCTTGGGTGGAGAGGCTATTCGGCTATGACT
GGGCACAACAGACAATCGGCTGCTCTGATGCCGCCGTGTTCCGGCTGTCAGCGCAGGGGCGCCCGGTTCT
TTTTGTCAAGACCGACCTGTCCGGTGCCCTGAATGAACTGCAGGACGAGGCAGCGCGGCTATCGTGGCTG
GCCACGACGGGCGTTCCTTGCGCAGCTGTGCTCGACGTTGTCACTGAAGCGGGAAGGGACTGGCTGCTAT
TGGGCGAAGTGCCGGGGCAGGA
Features (pLannotate 1.2.2; 29 found; start..end, strand, type, name):
    523..585     +  CDS            nef (fragment): NEF_HV1Z2 - Experimental evidence at protein level: Swiss-Prot protein existence level 1. Extracellular Nef protein targets CD4(+) T-lymphocytes for apoptosis by interacting with CXCR4 surface receptors. From Human immunodeficiency virus type 1 group M subtype D (isolate Z2/CDC-Z34) (HIV-1).
    587..820     +  LTR            3' LTR (ΔU3): self-inactivating 3' long terminal repeat (LTR) from HIV-1
    892..1013    +  polyA_signal   SV40 poly(A) signal: SV40 polyadenylation signal
   1053..1188    +  rep_origin     SV40 ori: SV40 origin of replication
   1209..1227    -  promoter       T7 promoter: promoter for bacteriophage T7 RNA polymerase
   1235..1390    +  CDS            lacZα (fragment): LacZα fragment of β-galactosidase; lacZ fragment
   1395..1823    +  rep_origin     f1 ori (sequence partly withheld): f1 bacteriophage origin of replication; arrow indicates direction of (+) strand synthesis
   1876..1980    +  promoter       AmpR promoter: bla
   1981..2841    +  CDS            AmpR: β-lactamase; bla; confers resistance to ampicillin, carbenicillin, and related antibiotics
   3012..3600    +  rep_origin     ori: high-copy-number ColE1/pMB1/pBR322/pUC origin of replication
   3783..3875    +  CDS            lacI (fragment): lac repressor; lacI; The lac repressor binds to the lac operator to inhibit transcription in E. coli. This inhibition can be relieved by adding lactose or isopropyl-β-D-thiogalactopyranoside (IPTG).
   3888..3909    +  protein_bind   CAP binding site: CAP binding activates transcription in the presence of cAMP. E. coli catabolite activator protein
   3924..3954    +  promoter       lac promoter: promoter for the E. coli lac operon
   3962..3978    +  protein_bind   lac operator: The lac repressor binds to the lac operator to inhibit transcription in E. coli. This inhibition can be relieved by adding lactose or isopropyl-β-D-thiogalactopyranoside (IPTG). lac repressor encoded by lacI
   4023..4041    +  promoter       T3 promoter: promoter for bacteriophage T3 RNA polymerase
   4069..4295    +  promoter       RSV promoter: Rous sarcoma virus enhancer/promoter
   4296..4476    +  LTR            5' LTR (truncated): truncated 5' long terminal repeat (LTR) from HIV-1
   4523..4648    +  misc_feature   HIV-1 Ψ: packaging signal of human immunodeficiency virus type 1
   4632..4995    +  CDS            HIV-1 gag (fragment): gag protein from human immunodeficiency virus 1; gag
   5141..5374    +  misc_feature   RRE: The Rev response element (RRE) of HIV-1 allows for Rev-dependent mRNA export from the nucleus to the cytoplasm.
   5751..5851    +  CDS            Rev (fragment): human immunodeficiency virus 1 (HIV-1) Rev protein; rev; enhances nuclear export of unspliced and incompletely spliced viral mRNAs
   5901..6084    +  promoter       U6 promoter (fragment): RNA polymerase III promoter for human U6 snRNA
   6075..6209    +  enhancer       CMV enhancer (fragment): human cytomegalovirus immediate early enhancer; contains an 18-bp deletion relative to the standard CMV enhancer
   6210..6413    +  promoter       CMV promoter: human cytomegalovirus (CMV) immediate early promoter
   6442..7809    +  CDS            METTL17: MET17_HUMAN - Also known as METT11D1 From Homo sapiens (Human).
   7867..7883    +  CDS            3xFLAG (fragment): three tandem FLAG® epitope tags, followed by an enterokinase cleavage site
   7956..8073    +  misc_feature   cPPT/CTS: central polypurine tract and central termination sequence of HIV-1
   8337..8632    +  promoter       PGK promoter (fragment): mouse phosphoglycerate kinase 1 promoter
   8646..493     +  CDS            NeoR/KanR (across the origin): aminoglycoside phosphotransferase from Tn5; aph(3')-II (or nptII); confers resistance to neomycin, kanamycin, and G418 (Geneticin®)
