[The description below was written by a language model from this plasmid's Addgene catalogue record and pLannotate feature annotations shown in this document.]
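Description:
pLYS6-METTL17-LYRMut-FLAG is a lentiviral mammalian expression plasmid built on the pLYS6 backbone for delivering a mutant form of human METTL17 (also known as METT11D1). In bacteria it is maintained through a high-copy ColE1/pUC-type origin and selected with ampicillin via the β-lactamase gene. An f1 origin, an SV40 origin and remnants of a lac/T7/T3 cloning region are also annotated in the backbone.

The viral portion has a third-generation layout. An RSV promoter fused to a truncated HIV-1 5' LTR drives genomic RNA production in packaging cells. It is followed by the Ψ packaging signal with a gag fragment and by the Rev response element for Rev-dependent nuclear export. A self-inactivating ΔU3 3' LTR and an SV40 polyadenylation signal close the transfer unit. Within it, a CMV enhancer/promoter, preceded by a residual U6 promoter fragment, drives the METTL17 coding sequence. The insert carries a C-terminal FLAG tag, which the annotation detects only as a short match to the 3xFLAG feature. A cPPT/CTS element sits downstream of the insert, and a PGK promoter fragment then drives the Tn5 neomycin phosphotransferase gene, allowing G418 selection of transduced cells.

The record describes the mutation as a change of the "LYP domain" to AAA, while the plasmid name refers to it as a LYR mutant. The exact residues are not otherwise specified. The stated purpose is simply to express METTL17-LYRMut-FLAG. The associated publication concerns METTL17 as an iron-sulfur cluster checkpoint for mitochondrial translation. This suggests stable expression of the epitope-tagged variant for comparison with wild-type protein, with FLAG enabling detection or pulldown.
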