Addgene plasmid #220877: pLYS6-METTL17-LYRMut-FLAG
Purpose: Expressing METTL17-LYRMut-FLAG
Depositing lab: Vamsi Mootha. Depositing organization: Broad Institute. Publication: METTL17 is an Fe-S cluster checkpoint for mitochondrial translation. Ast T, Itoh Y, Sadre S, McCoy JG, Namkoong G, Wengrod JC, Chicherin I, Joshi PR, Kamenski P, Suess DLM, Amunts A, Mootha VK. Mol Cell. 2024 Jan 18;84(2):359-374.e8. doi: 10.1016/j.molcel.2023.12.016. Epub 2024 Jan 9. PubMed 38199006.
Backbone
  Vector backbone: pLYS6
  Vector type: Mammalian Expression, Lentiviral
  Selectable markers: Neomycin (select with G418)
Growth in bacteria
  Bacterial resistance: Ampicillin, 100 μg/mL
  Growth temperature: 30°C
  Growth strain: NEB Stable
  Copy number: Unknown
Gene/Insert
  Gene/Insert name: METTL17
  Species: H. sapiens (human)
  Insert size (bp): 1471
  Mutation: Changed the LYP domain to AAA
  Entrez Gene: METTL17 (a.k.a. METT11D1)
  Tag / fusion protein: FLAG (C terminal on insert)
Terms and licenses: Academic/Nonprofit Terms; Industry Terms: Not Available to Industry
How to cite: pLYS6-METTL17-LYRMut-FLAG was a gift from Vamsi Mootha (Addgene plasmid # 220877 ; http://n2t.net/addgene:220877 ; RRID:Addgene_220877)
